>Addgene plasmid #201311 | pLM001 | addgene full sequence | sequence record 410106 | Addgene NGS Result
GTGCCGAGGCACGAACCCAGTGGACATAAGCCTGTTCGGTTCGTAAGCTGTAATGCAAGTAGCGTATGCG
CTCACGCAACTGGTCCAGAACCTTGACCGAACGCAGCGGTGGTAACGGCGCAGTGGCGGTTTTCATGGCT
TGTTATGACTGTTTTTTTGGGGTACAGTCTATGCCTCGGGCATCCAAGCAGCAAGCGCGTTACGCCGTGG
GTCGATGTTTGATGTTATGGAGCAGCAACGATGTTACGCAGCAGGGCAGTCGCCCTAAAACAAAGTTAAA
CATCATGGGGGAAGCGGTGATCGCCGAAGTATCGACTCAACTATCAGAGGTAGTTGGCGTCATCGAGCGC
CATCTCGAACCGACGTTGCTGGCCGTACATTTGTACGGCTCCGCAGTGGATGGCGGCCTGAAGCCACACA
GCGATATTGATTTGCTGGTTACGGTGACCGTAAGGCTTGATGAAACAACGCGGCGAGCTTTGATCAACGA
CCTTTTGGAAACTTCGGCTTCCCCTGGAGAGAGCGAGATTCTCCGCGCTGTAGAAGTCACCATTGTTGTG
CACGACGACATCATTCCGTGGCGTTATCCAGCTAAGCGCGAACTGCAATTTGGAGAATGGCAGCGCAATG
ACATTCTTGCAGGTATCTTCGAGCCAGCCACGATCGACATTGATCTGGCTATCTTGCTGACAAAAGCAAG
AGAACATAGCGTTGCCTTGGTAGGTCCAGCGGCGGAGGAACTCTTTGATCCGGTTCCTGAACAGGATCTA
TTTGAGGCGCTAAATGAAACCTTAACGCTATGGAACTCGCCGCCCGACTGGGCTGGCGATGAGCGAAATG
TAGTGCTTACGTTGTCCCGCATTTGGTACAGCGCAGTAACCGGCAAAATCGCGCCGAAGGATGTCGCTGC
CGACTGGGCAATGGAGCGCCTGCCGGCCCAGTATCAGCCCGTCATACTTGAAGCTAGACAGGCTTATCTT
GGACAAGAAGAAGATCGCTTGGCCTCGCGCGCAGATCAGTTGGAAGAATTTGTCCATTACGTGAAAGGCG
AGATCACCAAGGTAGTCGGCAAATAATGTCTAGCTAGAAATTCGTTCAAGCCGACGCCGCTTCGCGGCGC
GGCTTAACTCAAGCGTTAGATGCACTAAGCACATAATTGCTCACAGCCAAACTATCAGGTCAAGTCTGCT
TTTATTATTTTTAAGCGTGCATAATAAGCCCTACACAAATTGGGAGATATATCATGCTGTCAGACCAAGT
TTACTCATATATACTTTAGATTGATTTAAAACTTCATTTTTAATTTAAAAGGATCTAGGTGAAGATCCTT
TTTGATAATCTCATGACCAAAATCCCTTAACGTGAGTTTTCGTTCCACTGAGCGTCAGACCCCGTAGAAA
AGATCAAAGGATCTTCTTGAGATCCTTTTTTTCTGCGCGTAATCTGCTGCTTGCAAACAAAAAAACCACC
GCTACCAGCGGTGGTTTGTTTGCCGGATCAAGAGCTACCAACTCTTTTTCCGAAGGTAACTGGCTTCAGC
AGAGCGCAGATACCAAATACTGTTCTTCTAGTGTAGCCGTAGTTAGGCCACCACTTCAAGAACTCTGTAG
CACCGCCTACATACCTCGCTCTGCTAATCCTGTTACCAGTGGCTGCTGCCAGTGGCGATAAGTCGTGTCT
TACCGGGTTGGACTCAAGACGATAGTTACCGGATAAGGCGCAGCGGTCGGGCTGAACGGGGGGTTCGTGC
ACACAGCCCAGCTTGGAGCGAACGACCTACACCGAACTGAGATACCTACAGCGTGAGCTATGAGAAAGCG
CCACGCTTCCCGAAGGGAGAAAGGCGGACAGGTATCCGGTAAGCGGCAGGGTCGGAACAGGAGAGCGCAC
GAGGGAGCTTCCAGGGGGAAACGCCTGGTATCTTTATAGTCCTGTCGGGTTTCGCCACCTCTGACTTGAG
CGTCGATTTTTGTGATGCTCGTCAGGGGGGCGGAGCCTATGGAAAAACGCCAGCAACGCGGCCTTTTTAC
GGTTCCTGCACTCTGTGGTCTCAAATGATGGCTAGGAGCCTTGTCAAAATTGATTGGAGTGGTTCAGAAT
ACACAATCTTGGGAGCTAATCACTATGAAGAACCCAACACTGGAGCAGCAGCACAATTCCCTGGGACCAT
GACAGTAGATGATGGACGTTCACCCTACATAGTTAGAAAGCTCAGAAATTCTTCCGGAAAAAGATTTTAT
GTTTTTACTGGTCATCCCCAGCAGCCGATTGTTTGGAATCCGCATGAGGAAATCGAGATACAATTCAACC
GCAAGTTTTTAATAGCAGTACTCACTGAGTTTGAAGCTGATTCACAAGTCTTCAATCATTTTGCAAGGCG
CCAACACAGGTAGGCTTCGAGACCACGAA
Features (pLannotate 1.2.2; 4 found; start..end, strand, type, name):
     23..46      +  promoter       Pc promoter (fragment): intI1 (promoter lies within the coding sequence); class 1 integron promoter
    222..278     +  CDS            GmR (fragment): gentamycin acetyltransferase; aacC1; confers resistance to gentamycin
    289..1076    +  CDS            SmR (fragment): aminoglycoside adenylyltransferase (Murphy, 1985); aadA; confers resistance to spectinomycin and streptomycin
   1417..2005    +  rep_origin     ori: high-copy-number ColE1/pMB1/pBR322/pUC origin of replication
