[The description below was written by a language model from this plasmid's Addgene catalogue record and pLannotate feature annotations shown in this document.]
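Description:
pLM001 is a small (about 2.4 kb) Golden Gate/MoClo level 0 part plasmid built on the pAGM9121 backbone. It carries the coding sequence of AvrSr50, an avirulence effector gene from the wheat stem rust fungus Puccinia graminis f. sp. tritici. The insert is formatted as a CDS module that includes its own stop codon, so it is meant to be used as a complete, untagged at the C-terminus, open reading frame rather than as a part for C-terminal fusions. Internal BsaI and BpiI recognition sites have been removed from the gene. This domestication is required so that the Type IIS enzymes used in MoClo assembly cut only at the flanking sites and release the part with its defined overhangs.

The plasmid is maintained in E. coli at high copy through a ColE1/pUC-type origin and is selected with spectinomycin. Resistance comes from the aadA aminoglycoside adenylyltransferase gene, which the feature table shows sitting downstream of a class 1 integron Pc promoter fragment and a short remnant of a gentamicin acetyltransferase gene. These are vestiges of the integron-derived resistance cassette rather than functional markers.

The automated annotation found only these backbone elements. The AvrSr50 insert and its Type IIS sites are not annotated, although unannotated sequence remains in the record where they could lie. Although catalogued as a plant expression vector, the plasmid has no annotated plant promoter or terminator. As a CDS part, it would be combined with separate promoter and terminator modules into transcription units, for example to express the effector in plant cells, though the record does not specify downstream applications.
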