Addgene plasmid #201311: pLM001
Purpose: AvrSr50 (with stop codon) as Golden Gate compatible MoClo CDS part
Depositing lab: Benjamin Schwessinger. Depositing organization: Australian National University.
Backbone
  Vector backbone: pAGM9121
  Vector type: Plant Expression
Growth in bacteria
  Bacterial resistance: Spectinomycin, 50 μg/mL
  Growth temperature: 37°C
  Growth strain: DH5alpha
  Copy number: High Copy
Gene/Insert
  Gene/Insert name: AvrSr50
  Species: Puccinia graminis f. sp. Tritici
  Mutation: removal of BsaI and BpiI sites
  Cloning method: Restriction Enzyme; 5′ cloning site unknown (unknown if destroyed)
Terms and licenses: Academic/Nonprofit Terms; Industry Terms: Not Available to Industry
How to cite: pLM001 was a gift from Benjamin Schwessinger (Addgene plasmid # 201311 ; http://n2t.net/addgene:201311 ; RRID:Addgene_201311)
